Addgene plasmid #162309: pEPQD0CM0027
Purpose: Level 0 C-terminal tag part for MoClo assembly, TTCG-GCTT
Depositing lab: Nicola Patron. Depositing organization: Earlham Institute. Publication: Biofoundry-assisted expression and characterization of plant proteins. Dudley QM, Cai YM, Kallam K, Debreyne H, Carrasco Lopez JA, Patron NJ. Synth Biol (Oxf). 2021 Sep 11;6(1):ysab029. doi: 10.1093/synbio/ysab029. eCollection 2021. PubMed 34693026.
Backbone
  Vector backbone: pUAP1
  Vector type: Synthetic Biology
Growth in bacteria
  Bacterial resistance: Chloramphenicol, 25 μg/mL
  Growth temperature: 37°C
  Growth strain: DH5alpha
  Copy number: High Copy
Gene/Insert
  Gene/Insert name: C-terminal tag, 9 aa linker, superfolder GFP, strep tag, stop codon
  Species: Synthetic
  Cloning method: Unknown
  Sequencing primers: 5′ ggcgtatcacgaggcagaatttc; 3′ CCTGCATAACGCGAAGTAATC
Terms and licenses: Academic/Nonprofit Terms; Industry Terms: Not Available to Industry
How to cite: pEPQD0CM0027 was a gift from Nicola Patron (Addgene plasmid # 162309 ; http://n2t.net/addgene:162309 ; RRID:Addgene_162309)
