[The description below was written by a language model from this plasmid's Addgene catalogue record and pLannotate feature annotations shown in this document.]
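Description:
pEPQD0CM0027 is a Level 0 standard part plasmid for MoClo (Golden Gate) assembly, built in the pUAP1 universal acceptor backbone and classed as a synthetic biology vector. It is a small plasmid of about 2.8 kb, maintained in E. coli at high copy from a ColE1/pUC-type origin. Selection is with chloramphenicol, through a cat gene driven by its native promoter and followed by the lambda t0 terminator. Bacterial terminators (a putative terminator on one side and the his operon terminator on the other) flank the part insertion site, which insulates the cloned fragment from transcription arising in the backbone.

The payload is a synthetic C-terminal tag module consisting of a nine-amino-acid linker, superfolder GFP, a Strep-tag and a stop codon. The feature table places the sfGFP coding sequence directly upstream of Strep-Tag II, in agreement with the catalogue description. A short fragment just after the tag is annotated as SET1, but it is only 18 nt long and is most likely a chance similarity match rather than a designed element. The part carries no promoter or terminator of its own for expression. It is defined by TTCG and GCTT fusion overhangs, which in the MoClo/plant common syntax mark the C-terminal tag position between a stop-less coding sequence and the 3' UTR/terminator part. Type IIS restriction digestion releases the module so that it ligates in frame to an upstream coding part within a Level 1 transcriptional unit. The resulting protein carries a rapidly maturing fluorescent reporter for detection or quantification and an affinity handle for Strep-Tactin purification. The associated work concerns biofoundry-assisted expression and characterization of plant proteins.
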