Features (pLannotate 1.2.2; 9 found; start..end, strand, type, name):
    145..188     -  terminator     bacterial terminator: putative bacterial transcription terminator
    229..921     +  CDS            Superfolder GFP: Superfolder GFP is a basic (constitutively fluorescent) green fluorescent protein published in 2005, derived from Aequorea victoria. It is reported to be a very rapidly-maturing weak dimer.
    922..944     +  CDS            Strep-Tag II (fragment): peptide that binds Strep-Tactin®, an engineered form of streptavidin
    957..974     +  CDS            SET1 (fragment): solubility-enhancement tag derived from T7 phage gene 10B
    992..1049    +  terminator     his operon terminator: This putative transcriptin terminator from the E. coli his operon has a 2-bp deletion introduced during synthesis. Its efficiency has not been determined.
   1244..1832    -  rep_origin     ori: high-copy-number ColE1/pMB1/pBR322/pUC origin of replication
   2015..2109    -  terminator     lambda t0 terminator: transcription terminator from phage lambda
   2133..2789    -  CDS            cat: CAT_ECOLX - Experimental evidence at protein level: Swiss-Prot protein existence level 1. This enzyme is an effector of chloramphenicol resistance in bacteria. From Escherichia coli. This protein is used as a marker in many commonly used cloning vectors, such as pACYC184.
   2790..59      -  promoter       cat promoter (across the origin): promoter of the E. coli cat gene encoding chloramphenicol acetyltransferase
>Addgene plasmid #162309 | pEPQD0CM0027 | addgene full sequence | sequence record 320883 | Addgene NGS Result
AAATACGCCCGGTAGTGATCTTATTTCATTATGGTGAAAGTTGGAACCTCTTACGTGCCCGATCAACTCG
AGTGCCACCTGACGTCTAAGAAACCATTATTATCATGACATTAACCTATAAAAATAGGCGTATCACGAGG
CAGAATTTCAGATAAAAAAAATCCTTAGCTTTCGCTAAGGATGATTTCTGGAATTCGGTCTCATTCGGGC
GGGAGCGGTGGAAGCGGCAGCAAAGGTGAAGAACTGTTTACCGGCGTTGTGCCGATTCTGGTGGAACTGG
ATGGCGATGTGAACGGTCACAAATTCAGCGTGCGTGGTGAAGGTGAAGGCGATGCCACGATTGGCAAACT
GACGCTGAAATTTATCTGCACCACCGGCAAACTGCCGGTGCCGTGGCCGACGCTGGTGACCACCCTGACC
TATGGCGTTCAGTGTTTTAGTCGCTATCCGGATCACATGAAACGTCACGATTTCTTTAAATCTGCAATGC
CGGAAGGCTATGTGCAGGAACGTACGATTAGCTTTAAAGATGATGGCAAATATAAAACGCGCGCCGTTGT
GAAATTTGAAGGCGATACCCTGGTGAACCGCATTGAACTGAAAGGCACGGATTTTAAAGAAGATGGCAAT
ATCCTGGGCCATAAACTGGAATACAACTTTAATAGCCATAATGTTTATATTACGGCGGATAAACAGAAAA
ATGGCATCAAAGCGAATTTTACCGTTCGCCATAACGTTGAAGATGGCAGTGTGCAGCTGGCAGATCATTA
TCAGCAGAATACCCCGATTGGTGATGGTCCGGTGCTGCTGCCGGATAATCATTATCTGAGCACGCAGACC
GTTCTGTCTAAAGATCCGAACGAAAAAGGCACGCGGGACCACATGGTTCTGCACGAATATGTGAATGCGG
CAGGTATTACGTGGAGCCATCCGCAGTTCGAAAAATAAGTCGACCGGCTGCTAACAAAGCCCGAGCTTCG
AGACCCTGCAGTCCGGCAAAAAAGGGCAAGGTGTCACCACCCTGCCCTTTTTCTTTAAAACCGAAAAGAT
TACTTCGCGTTATGCAGGCTTCCTCGCTCACTGACTCGCTGCGCTCGGTCGTTCGGCTGCGGCGAGCGGT
ATCAGCTCACTCAAAGGCGGTAATACGGTTATCCACAGAATCAGGGGATAACGCAGGAAAGAACATGTGA
GCAAAAGGCCAGCAAAAGGCCAGGAACCGTAAAAAGGCCGCGTTGCTGGCGTTTTTCCACAGGCTCCGCC
CCCCTGACGAGCATCACAAAAATCGACGCTCAAGTCAGAGGTGGCGAAACCCGACAGGACTATAAAGATA
CCAGGCGTTTCCCCCTGGAAGCTCCCTCGTGCGCTCTCCTGTTCCGACCCTGCCGCTTACCGGATACCTG
TCCGCCTTTCTCCCTTCGGGAAGCGTGGCGCTTTCTCATAGCTCACGCTGTAGGTATCTCAGTTCGGTGT
AGGTCGTTCGCTCCAAGCTGGGCTGTGTGCACGAACCCCCCGTTCAGCCCGACCGCTGCGCCTTATCCGG
TAACTATCGTCTTGAGTCCAACCCGGTAAGACACGACTTATCGCCACTGGCAGCAGCCACTGGTAACAGG
ATTAGCAGAGCGAGGTATGTAGGCGGTGCTACAGAGTTCTTGAAGTGGTGGCCTAACTACGGCTACACTA
GAAGAACAGTATTTGGTATCTGCGCTCTGCTGAAGCCAGTTACCTTCGGAAAAAGAGTTGGTAGCTCTTG
ATCCGGCAAACAAACCACCGCTGGTAGCGGTGGTTTTTTTGTTTGCAAGCAGCAGATTACGCGCAGAAAA
AAAGGATCTCAAGAAGATCCTTTGATCTTTTCTACGGGGTCTGACGCTCAGTGGAACGAAAACTCACGTT
AAGGGATTTTGGTCATGAGATTATCAAAAAGGATCTTCACCTAGATCCTTTTAAATTAAAAATGAAGTTT
TAAATCAATCTAAAGTATATATGAGTAAACTTGGTCTGACAGCTCGAGGCTTGGATTCTCACCAATAAAA
AACGCCCGGCGGCAACCGAGCGTTCTGAACAAATCCAGATGGAGTTCTGAGGTCATTACTGGATCTATCA
ACAGGAGTCCAAGCGAGCTCGATATCAAATTACGCCCCGCCCTGCCACTCATCGCAGTACTGTTGTAATT
CATTAAGCATTCTGCCGACATGGAAGCCATCACAAACGGCATGATGAACCTGAATCGCCAGCGGCATCAG
CACCTTGTCGCCTTGCGTATAATATTTGCCCATGGTGAAAACGGGGGCGAAGAAGTTGTCCATATTGGCC
ACGTTTAAATCAAAACTGGTGAAACTCACCCAGGGATTGGCTGAGACGAAAAACATATTCTCAATAAACC
CTTTAGGGAAATAGGCCAGGTTTTCACCGTAACACGCCACATCTTGCGAATATATGTGTAGAAACTGCCG
GAAATCGTCGTGGTATTCACTCCAGAGCGATGAAAACGTTTCAGTTTGCTCATGGAAAACGGTGTAACAA
GGGTGAACACTATCCCATATCACCAGCTCACCGTCTTTCATTGCCATACGAAATTCCGGATGAGCATTCA
TCAGGCGGGCAAGAATGTGAATAAAGGCCGGATAAAACTTGTGCTTATTTTTCTTTACGGTCTTTAAAAA
GGCCGTAATATCCAGCTGAACGGTCTGGTTATAGGTACATTGAGCAACTGACTGAAATGCCTCAAAATGT
TCTTTACGATGCCATTGGGATATATCAACGGTGGTATATCCAGTGATTTTTTTCTCCATTTTAGCTTCCT
TAGCTCCTGAAAATCTCGATAACTCAAA
